>Addgene plasmid #175453 | CD44U-c010 | addgene full sequence | sequence record 353218 | Addgene NGS Result
GTCGACATTGATTATTGACTAGTTATTAATAGTAATCAATTACGGGGTCATTAGTTCATAGCCCATATAT
GGAGTTCCGCGTTACATAACTTACGGTAAATGGCCCGCCTGGCTGACCGCCCAACGACCCCCGCCCATTG
ACGTCAATAATGACGTATGTTCCCATAGTAACGCCAATAGGGACTTTCCATTGACGTCAATGGGTGGAGT
ATTTACGGTAAACTGCCCACTTGGCAGTACATCAAGTGTATCATATGCCAAGTACGCCCCCTATTGACGT
CAATGACGGTAAATGGCCCGCCTGGCATTATGCCCAGTACATGACCTTATGGGACTTTCCTACTTGGCAG
TACATCTACGTATTAGTCATCGCTATTACCATGGTCGAGGTGAGCCCCACGTTCTGCTTCACTCTCCCCA
TCTCCCCCCCCTCCCCACCCCCAATTTTGTATTTATTTATTTTTTAATTATTTTGTGCAGCGATGGGGGC
GGGGGGGGGGGGGGGGCGCGCGCCRGGSGGGGSGGGGSGGGGSGRGGGGSGGGGSGGGGSGRGGCGGAGA
GGKGCGGCGGCAGCCAATCAGAGCGGCGCGCTCCGAAAGTTTCCTTTTATGGCGAGGCGGCGGCGGCGGC
GGCCCTATAAAAAGCGAAGCGCGCGGCGGGCGGGAGTCGCTGCGCGCTGCCTTCGCCCCGTGCCCCGCTC
CGCCGCCGCCTCGCGCCGCCCGCCCCGGCTCTGACTGACCGCGTTACTCCCACAGGTGAGCGGGCGGGAC
GGCCCTTCTCCTCCGGGCTGTAATTAGCGCTTGGTTTAATGACGGCTTGTTTCTTTTCTGTGGCTGCGTG
AAAGCCTTGAGGGGCTCCGGGAGGGCCCTTTGTGCGGGGGGAGCGGCTCGGGGGGTGCGTGCGTGTGTGT
GTGCGTGGGGAGCGCCGCGTGCGGCTCCGCGCTGCCCGGCGGCTGTGAGCGCTGCGGGCGCGGCGCGGGG
CTTTGTGCGCTCCGCAGTGTGCGCGAGGGGAGCGCGGCCGGGGGCGGTGCCCCGCGGTGCGGGGGGGGCT
GCGAGGGGAACAAAGGCTGCGTGCGGGGTGTGTGCGTGGGGGGGTGAGCAGGGGGTGTGGGCGCGTCGGT
CGGGCTGCAACCCCCCCTGCACCCCCCTCCCCGAGTTGCTGAGCACGGCCCGGCTTCGGGTGCGGGGCTC
CGTACGGGGCGTGGCGCGGGGCTCGCCGTGCCGGGCGGGGGGTGGCGGCAGGTGGGGGTGCCGGGCGGGG
CGGGGCCGCCTCGGGCCGGGGRGGGCTCGGGGGAGGGGCGCGGCGGCCCCCGGAGCGCCGGCGGCTGTCG
AGGCGCGGCGAGCCGCAGCCATTGCCTTTTATGGTAATCGTGCGAGAGGGCGCAGGGACTTCCTTTGTCC
CAAATCTGTGCGGAGCCGAAATCTGGGAGGCGCCGCCGCACCCCCTCTAGCGGGCGCGGGGCGAAGCGGT
GCGGCGCCGGCAGGAAGGAAATGGGCGGGGAGGGCCTTCGTGCGTCGCCGCGCCGCCGTCCCCTTCTCCC
TCTCCAGCCTCGGGGCTGTCCGCGGGGGGACGGCTGCCTTCGGGGGGGACGGGGCAGGGCGGGGTTCGGC
TTCTGGCGTGTGACCGGCGGCTCTAGAGCCTCTGCTAACCATGTTCATGCCTTCTTCTTTTTCCTACAGC
TCCTGGGCAACGTGCTGGTTATTGTGCTGTCTCATCATTTTGGCAAAGAATTGCGGCCGTCTCAGGCCGA
ATTCAAGCTTGCCACCATGGGGATCCTTCCCAGCCCTGGGATGCCTGCGCTGCTCTCCCTCGTGAGCCTT
CTCTCCGTGCTGCTGATGGGTTGCGTAGCTGAAACCGGTGCGCAGATCGATTTGAATATAACCTGCCGCT
TTGCAGGTGTATTCCACGTGGAGAAAAATGGTCGCTACAGCATCTCTCGGACGGAGGCCGCTGACCTCTG
CAAGGCTTTCAATAGCACCTTGCCCACAATGGCCCAGATGGAGAAAGCTCTGAGCATCGGATTTGAGACC
TGCAGGTATGGGTTCATAGAAGGGCATGTGGTGATTCCCCGGATCCACCCCAACTCCATCTGTGCAGCAA
ACAACACAGGGGTGTACATCCTCACATCCAACACCTCCCAGTATGACACATATTGCTTCAATGCTTCAGC
TCCACCTGAAGAAGATTGTACATCAGTCACAGACCTGCCCAATGCCTTTGATGGACCAATTACCATAACT
ATTGTTAACCGTGATGGCACCCGCTATGTCCAGAAAGGAGAATACAGAACGAATCCTGAAGACATCTACC
CCAGCAACCCTACTGATGATGACGTGAGCAGCGGCTCCTCCAGTGAAAGGAGCAGCACTTCAGGAGGTTA
CATCTTTTACACCTTTTCTACTGTACACCCCATCCCAGACGAAGACAGTCCCTGGATCACCGACAGCACA
GACAGAATCCCTGCTACCAATAGGAATGATGTCACAGGTGGAAGAAGAGACCCAAATCATTCTGAAGGCT
CAACTACTTTACTGGAAGGTTATACCTCTCATTACCCACACACGAAGGAAAGCAGGACCTTCATCCCAGT
GACCTCAGCTAAGACTGGGTCCTTTGGAGTTACTGCAGTTACTGTTGGAGATTCCAACTCTAATGTCAAT
CGTTCCTTATCAGGAGACCAAGACACATTCCACCCCAGTGGGGGGTCCCATACCACTCATGGATCTGAAT
CAGATGGACACTCACATGGGAGTCAAGAAGGTGGAGCAAACACAACCTCTGGTCCTATAAGGACACCCCA
AATTCCAGAAGGTACCAAGCACCACCATCACCATCACTAATGATCACTCGAGACTAGTATCGCGATAATT
CACTCCTCAGGTGCAGGCTGCCTATCAGAAGGTGGTGGCTGGTGTGGCCAATGCCCTGGCTCACAAATAC
CACTGAGATCTTTTTCCCTCTGCCAAAAATTATGGGGACATCATGAAGCCCCTTGAGCATCTGACTTCTG
GCTAATAAAGGAAATTTATTTTCATTGCAATAGTGTGTTGGAATTTTTTGTGTCTCTCACTCGGAAGGAC
ATATGGGAGGGCAAATCATTTAAAACATCAGAATGAGTATTTGGTTTAGAGTTTGGCAACATATGCCCAT
ATGCTGGCTGCCATGAACAAAGGTTGGCTATAAAGAGGTCATCAGTATATGAAACAGCCCCCTGCTGTCC
ATTCCTTATTCCATAGAAAAGCCTTGACTTGAGGTTAGATTTTTTTTATATTTTGTTTTGTGTTATTTTT
TTCTTTAACATCCCTAAAATTTTCCTTACATGTTTTACTAGCCAGATTTTTCCTCCTCTCCTGACTACTC
CCAGTCATAGCTGTCCCTCTTCTCTTATGGAGATCCCTCGACCTGCAGCCCAAGCTTGGCGTAATCATGG
TCATAGCTGTTTCCTGTGTGAAATTGTTATCCGCTCACAATTCCACACAACATACGAGCCGGAAGCATAA
AGTGTAAAGCCTGGGGTGCCTAATGAGTGAGCTAACTCACATTAATTGCGTTGCGCTCACTGCCCGCTTT
CCAGTCGGGAAACCTGTCGTGCCAGCGGATCGATCCGCTGCATTAATGAATCGGCCAACGCGCGGGGAGA
GGCGGTTTGCGTATTGGGCGCTCTTCCGCTTCCTCGCTCACTGACTCGCTGCGCTCGGTCGTTCGGCTGC
GGCGAGCGGTATCAGCTCACTCAAAGGCGGTAATACGGTTATCCACAGAATCAGGGGATAACGCAGGAAA
GAACATGTGAGCAAAAGGCCAGCAAAAGGCCAGGAACCGTAAAAAGGCCGCGTTGCTGGCGTTTTTCCAT
AGGCTCCGCCCCCCTGACGAGCATCACAAAAATCGACGCTCAAGTCAGAGGTGGCGAAACCCGACAGGAC
TATAAAGATACCAGGCGTTTCCCCCTGGAAGCTCCCTCGTGCGCTCTCCTGTTCCGACCCTGCCGCTTAC
CGGATACCTGTCCGCCTTTCTCCCTTCGGGAAGCGTGGCGCTTTCTCATAGCTCACGCTGTAGGTATCTC
AGTTCGGTGTAGGTCGTTCGCTCCAAGCTGGGCTGTGTGCACGAACCCCCCGTTCAGCCCGACCGCTGCG
CCTTATCCGGTAACTATCGTCTTGAGTCCAACCCGGTAAGACACGACTTATCGCCACTGGCAGCAGCCAC
TGGTAACAGGATTAGCAGAGCGAGGTATGTAGGCGGTGCTACAGAGTTCTTGAAGTGGTGGCCTAACTAC
GGCTACACTAGAAGAACAGTATTTGGTATCTGCGCTCTGCTGAAGCCAGTTACCTTCGGAAAAAGAGTTG
GTAGCTCTTGATCCGGCAAACAAACCACCGCTGGTAGCGGTGGTTTTTTTGTTTGCAAGCAGCAGATTAC
GCGCAGAAAAAAAGGATCTCAAGAAGATCCTTTGATCTTTTCTACGGGGTCTGACGCTCAGTGGAACGAA
AACTCACGTTAAGGGATTTTGGTCATGAGATTATCAAAAAGGATCTTCACCTAGATCCTTTTAAATTAAA
AATGAAGTTTTAAATCAATCTAAAGTATATATGAGTAAACTTGGTCTGACAGTTACCAATGCTTAATCAG
TGAGGCACCTATCTCAGCGATCTGTCTATTTCGTTCATCCATAGTTGCCTGACTCCCCGTCGTGTAGATA
ACTACGATACGGGAGGGCTTACCATCTGGCCCCAGTGCTGCAATGATACCGCGAGACCCACGCTCACCGG
CTCCAGATTTATCAGCAATAAACCAGCCAGCCGGAAGGGCCGAGCGCAGAAGTGGTCCTGCAACTTTATC
CGCCTCCATCCAGTCTATTAATTGTTGCCGGGAAGCTAGAGTAAGTAGTTCGCCAGTTAATAGTTTGCGC
AACGTTGTTGCCATTGCTACAGGCATCGTGGTGTCACGCTCGTCGTTTGGTATGGCTTCATTCAGCTCCG
GTTCCCAACGATCAAGGCGAGTTACATGATCCCCCATGTTGTGCAAAAAAGCGGTTAGCTCCTTCGGTCC
TCCGATCGTTGTCAGAAGTAAGTTGGCCGCAGTGTTATCACTCATGGTTATGGCAGCACTGCATAATTCT
CTTACTGTCATGCCATCCGTAAGATGCTTTTCTGTGACTGGTGAGTACTCAACCAAGTCATTCTGAGAAT
AGTGTATGCGGCGACCGAGTTGCTCTTGCCCGGCGTCAATACGGGATAATACCGCGCCACATAGCAGAAC
TTTAAAAGTGCTCATCATTGGAAAACGTTCTTCGGGGCGAAAACTCTCAAGGATCTTACCGCTGTTGAGA
TCCAGTTCGATGTAACCCACTCGTGCACCCAACTGATCTTCAGCATCTTTTACTTTCACCAGCGTTTCTG
GGTGAGCAAAAACAGGAAGGCAAAATGCCGCAAAAAAGGGAATAAGGGCGACACGGAAATGTTGAATACT
CATACTCTTCCTTTTTCAATATTATTGAAGCATTTATCAGGGTTATTGTCTCATGAGCGGATACATATTT
GAATGTATTTAGAAAAATAAACAAATAGGGGTTCCGCGCACATTTCCCCGAAAAGTGCCACCTGG
Features (pLannotate 1.2.2; 14 found; start..end, strand, type, name):
      4..383     +  enhancer       CMV enhancer: human cytomegalovirus immediate early enhancer
    385..662     +  promoter       chicken β-actin promoter: No description available
    663..1679    +  intron         chimeric intron: chimera between introns from chicken β-actin and rabbit β-globin
   1677..1775    +  CDS            HBB (fragment): HBB_LEPEU - Experimental evidence at protein level: Swiss-Prot protein existence level 1. Involved in oxygen transport from the lung to the various peripheral tissues. From Lepus europaeus (European hare).
   1860..2810    +  CDS            CD44 (fragment): CD44_PAPHA - Experimental evidence at protein level: Swiss-Prot protein existence level 1. Cell-surface receptor that plays a role in cell-cell interactions, cell adhesion and migration, helping them to sense and respond to changes in the tissue microenvironment. Participates thereby in a wide variety of cellular functions including the activation, recirculation and homing of T-lymphocytes, hematopoiesis, inflammation and response to bacterial infection. Engages, through its ectodomain, extracellular matrix components such as hyaluronan/HA, collagen, growth factors, cytokines or proteases and
   2869..2943    +  CDS            HBB (fragment): HBB_PONPY - Experimental evidence at transcript level: Swiss-Prot protein existence level 2. Involved in oxygen transport from the lung to the various peripheral tissues. From Pongo pygmaeus (Bornean orangutan).
   3014..3069    +  polyA_signal   β-globin poly(A) signal: rabbit β-globin polyadenylation signal (Gil and Proudfoot, 1987)
   3454..3470    -  protein_bind   lac operator: The lac repressor binds to the lac operator to inhibit transcription in E. coli. This inhibition can be relieved by adding lactose or isopropyl-β-D-thiogalactopyranoside (IPTG). lac repressor encoded by lacI
   3478..3508    -  promoter       lac promoter: promoter for the E. coli lac operon
   3523..3544    -  protein_bind   CAP binding site: CAP binding activates transcription in the presence of cAMP. E. coli catabolite activator protein
   3560..3661    -  CDS            lacI (fragment): LACI_ECOLI - Experimental evidence at protein level: Swiss-Prot protein existence level 1. Repressor of the lactose operon. Binds allolactose as an inducer. From Escherichia coli (strain K12).
   3844..4432    -  rep_origin     ori: high-copy-number ColE1/pMB1/pBR322/pUC origin of replication
   4603..5463    -  CDS            AmpR: β-lactamase; bla; confers resistance to ampicillin, carbenicillin, and related antibiotics
   5464..5568    -  promoter       AmpR promoter: bla
