[The description below was written by a language model from this plasmid's Addgene catalogue record and pLannotate feature annotations shown in this document.]
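Description:
CD44U-c010 is a mammalian expression plasmid built on the pHL-Sec backbone and designed to produce a secreted form of human CD44 in cultured cells. It is maintained in E. coli as a high-copy plasmid through a ColE1/pUC-type origin and selected with ampicillin via the β-lactamase gene and its native promoter. Remnants of the lac promoter/operator region and a lacI fragment are also annotated, but these are backbone carry-over rather than functional parts of the expression unit.

Expression is driven by a CAG-type arrangement: the cytomegalovirus immediate early enhancer fused to the chicken β-actin promoter, followed by a chimeric chicken β-actin/rabbit β-globin intron that promotes strong transcription and efficient processing. A rabbit β-globin polyadenylation signal terminates the transcript. The short HBB fragments flagged on either side of the insert are probably β-globin exon sequences belonging to these flanking regulatory elements, not separate coding payloads.

The insert, cloned between retained AgeI and KpnI sites, is recorded as CD44 splice variant 10 (exons 2-5, 11 and 15-16), spanning A20 to E649, with a C-terminal His6 tag for affinity purification. The annotated CD44 match was called against a primate orthologue and covers about 950 nt, consistent with a spliced construct that omits many variant exons. The His6 tag is not annotated separately. Because the construct starts at A20, the native signal peptide is evidently left out. Secretion presumably relies on a vector-supplied leader, as the backbone name and stated purpose imply, though no such leader appears in the feature table. The depositing laboratory reports using HEK293 cells for expression.
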