Addgene plasmid #175453: CD44U-c010
Purpose: Protein expression/secretion in mammalian cells. CD44 splice variant 10 (exons 2-5, 11, 15-16), A20-E649.
Depositing lab: Opher Gileadi. Depositing organization: University of Oxford.
Backbone
  Vector backbone: pHL-Sec
  Vector type: Mammalian Expression
Growth in bacteria
  Bacterial resistance: Ampicillin, 100 μg/mL
  Growth temperature: 37°C
  Growth strain: DH5alpha
  Copy number: High Copy
Gene/Insert
  Gene/Insert name: CD44 (alt name: CDW44|CSPG8|ECMR-III|HCELL|HUTCH-)
  Species: H. sapiens (human)
  Entrez Gene: CD44 (a.k.a. CDW44, CSPG8, ECM-III, ECMR-III, H-CAM, HCELL, HUTCH-1, HUTCH-I, Hermes-1, IN, LHR, MC56, MDU2, MDU3, MIC4, Pgp1)
  Tag / fusion protein: His6 (C terminal on insert)
  Cloning method: Restriction Enzyme; 5′ cloning site AgeI (not destroyed); 3′ cloning site KpnI (not destroyed)
Terms and licenses: Academic/Nonprofit Terms; Industry Terms: Not Available to Industry
Depositor comments: Gileadi lab uses HEK293 cells for expression.
How to cite: CD44U-c010 was a gift from Opher Gileadi (Addgene plasmid # 175453 ; http://n2t.net/addgene:175453 ; RRID:Addgene_175453)
