>Addgene plasmid #175453 | CD44U-c010 | depositor partial sequence | sequence record 340347 | Coding sequence (including tags)
ATGGGGATCCTTCCCAGCCCTGGGATGCCTGCGCTGCTCTCCCTCGTGAGCCTTCTCTCCGTGCTGCTGA
TGGGTTGCGTAGCTGAAACCGGTGCGCAGATCGATTTGAATATAACCTGCCGCTTTGCAGGTGTATTCCA
CGTGGAGAAAAATGGTCGCTACAGCATCTCTCGGACGGAGGCCGCTGACCTCTGCAAGGCTTTCAATAGC
ACCTTGCCCACAATGGCCCAGATGGAGAAAGCTCTGAGCATCGGATTTGAGACCTGCAGGTATGGGTTCA
TAGAAGGGCATGTGGTGATTCCCCGGATCCACCCCAACTCCATCTGTGCAGCAAACAACACAGGGGTGTA
CATCCTCACATCCAACACCTCCCAGTATGACACATATTGCTTCAATGCTTCAGCTCCACCTGAAGAAGAT
TGTACATCAGTCACAGACCTGCCCAATGCCTTTGATGGACCAATTACCATAACTATTGTTAACCGTGATG
GCACCCGCTATGTCCAGAAAGGAGAATACAGAACGAATCCTGAAGACATCTACCCCAGCAACCCTACTGA
TGATGACGTGAGCAGCGGCTCCTCCAGTGAAAGGAGCAGCACTTCAGGAGGTTACATCTTTTACACCTTT
TCTACTGTACACCCCATCCCAGACGAAGACAGTCCCTGGATCACCGACAGCACAGACAGAATCCCTGCTA
CCAATAGGAATGATGTCACAGGTGGAAGAAGAGACCCAAATCATTCTGAAGGCTCAACTACTTTACTGGA
AGGTTATACCTCTCATTACCCACACACGAAGGAAAGCAGGACCTTCATCCCAGTGACCTCAGCTAAGACT
GGGTCCTTTGGAGTTACTGCAGTTACTGTTGGAGATTCCAACTCTAATGTCAATCGTTCCTTATCAGGAG
ACCAAGACACATTCCACCCCAGTGGGGGGTCCCATACCACTCATGGATCTGAATCAGATGGACACTCACA
TGGGAGTCAAGAAGGTGGAGCAAACACAACCTCTGGTCCTATAAGGACACCCCAAATTCCAGAAGGTACC
AAGCACCACCATCACCATCACTAA
